>Addgene plasmid #66514 | TACR1-Tango | depositor partial sequence | sequence record 113641 | empty Tango
GACGGATCGGGAGATCTCCCGATCCCCTATGGTGCACTCTCAGTACAATCTGCTCTGATGCCGCATAGTT
AAGCCAGTATCTGCTCCCTGCTTGTGTGTTGGAGGTCGCTGAGTAGTGCGCGAGCAAAATTTAAGCTACA
ACAAGGCAAGGCTTGACCGACAATTGCATGAAGAATCTGCTTAGGGTTAGGCGTTTTGCGCTGCTTCGCG
ATGTACGGGCCAGATATACGCGTTGACATTGATTATTGACTAGTTATTAATAGTAATCAATTACGGGGTC
ATTAGTTCATAGCCCATATATGGAGTTCCGCGTTACATAACTTACGGTAAATGGCCCGCCTGGCTGACCG
CCCAACGACCCCCGCCCATTGACGTCAATAATGACGTATGTTCCCATAGTAACGCCAATAGGGACTTTCC
ATTGACGTCAATGGGTGGAGTATTTACGGTAAACTGCCCACTTGGCAGTACATCAAGTGTATCATATGCC
AAGTACGCCCCCTATTGACGTCAATGACGGTAAATGGCCCGCCTGGCATTATGCCCAGTACATGACCTTA
TGGGACTTTCCTACTTGGCAGTACATCTACGTATTAGTCATCGCTATTACCATGGTGATGCGGTTTTGGC
AGTACATCAATGGGCGTGGATAGCGGTTTGACTCACGGGGATTTCCAAGTCTCCACCCCATTGACGTCAA
TGGGAGTTTGTTTTGGCACCAAAATCAACGGGACTTTCCAAAATGTCGTAACAACTCCGCCCCATTGACG
CAAATGGGCGGTAGGCGTGTACGGTGGGAGGTCTATATAAGCAGAGCTCTCTGGCTAACTAGAGAACCCA
CTGCTTACTGGCTTATCGAAATTAATACGACTCACTATAGGGAGACCCAAGCTGGCTAGCGTTTAAACTT
AAGCTTGGTACCGAGCTCGGATCCACTAGTCCAGTGTGGTGGAATTCTGCAGATATCCAGCACAGTGGCG
GCCGCGCCACCATGAAGACGATCATCGCCCTGAGCTACATCTTCTGCCTGGTATTCGCCGACTACAAGGA
CGATGATGACGCCAGCATCGATACCGGTGGACGCACCCCACCCAGCCTGGGTCCCCAAGATGAGTCCTGC
ACCACCGCCAGCTCCTCCCTGGCCAAGGACACTTCATCGACCGGTGAGAACCTGTACTTCCAGCTAAGAT
TAGATAAAAGTAAAGTGATTAACAGCGCATTAGAGCTGCTTAATGAGGTCGGAATCGAAGGTTTAACAAC
CCGTAAACTCGCCCAGAAGCTAGGTGTAGAGCAGCCTACATTGTATTGGCATGTAAAAAATAAGCGGGCT
TTGCTCGACGCCTTAGCCATTGAGATGTTAGATAGGCACCATACTCACTTTTGCCCTTTAGAAGGGGAAA
GCTGGCAAGATTTTTTACGTAATAACGCTAAAAGTTTTAGATGTGCTTTACTAAGTCATCGCGATGGAGC
AAAAGTACATTTAGGTACACGGCCTACAGAAAAACAGTATGAAACTCTCGAAAATCAATTAGCCTTTTTA
TGCCAACAAGGTTTTTCACTAGAGAATGCATTATATGCACTCAGCGCTGTGGGGCATTTTACTTTAGGTT
GCGTATTGGAAGATCAAGAGCATCAAGTCGCTAAAGAAGAAAGGGAAACACCTACTACTGATAGTATGCC
GCCATTATTACGACAAGCTATCGAATTATTTGATCACCAAGGTGCAGAGCCAGCCTTCTTATTCGGCCTT
GAATTGATCATATGCGGATTAGAAAAACAACTTAAATGTGAAAGTGGGTCCGCGTACAGCCGCGCGCGTA
CGAAAAACAATTACGGGTCTACCATCGAGGGCCTGCTCGATCTCCCGGACGACGACGCCCCCGAAGAGGC
GGGGCTGGCGGCTCCGCGCCTGTCCTTTCTCCCCGCGGGACACACGCGCAGACTGTCGACGGCCCCCCCG
ACCGATGTCAGCCTGGGGGACGAGCTCCACTTAGACGGCGAGGACGTGGCGATGGCGCATGCCGACGCGC
TAGACGATTTCGATCTGGACATGTTGGGGGACGGGGATTCCCCGGGTCCGGGATTTACCCCCCACGACTC
CGCCCCCTACGGCGCTCTGGATATGGCCGACTTCGAGTTTGAGCAGATGTTTACCGATGCCCTTGGAATT
GACGAGTACGGTGGGTAGCTCGAGTCTAGAGGGCCCGTTTAAACCCGCTGATCAGCCTCGACTGTGCCTT
CTAGTTGCCAGCCATCTGTTGTTTGCCCCTCCCCCGTGCCTTCCTTGACCCTGGAAGGTGCCACTCCCAC
TGTCCTTTCCTAATAAAATGAGGAAATTGCATCGCATTGTCTGAGTAGGTGTCATTCTATTCTGGGGGGT
GGGGTGGGGCAGGACAGCAAGGGGGAGGATTGGGAAGACAATAGCAGGCATGCTGGGGATGCGGTGGGCT
CTATGGCTTCTGAGGCGGAAAGAACCAGCTGGGGCTCTAGGGGGTATCCCC
[124 nt withheld, positions 2502-2625]
C
[91 nt withheld, positions 2627-2717]
A
[49 nt withheld, positions 2719-2767]
CCTTTGACGTTGGAGTCCACGTTCTTT
[37 nt withheld, positions 2795-2831]
ACCCTATCTCGGTCTATTCTTTTGATTTATAAGGGATTTTGCCGATTTCGGCCTATTGGTTAAAAAATGA
GCTGATTTAACAAAAATTTAACGCGAATTAATTCTGTGGAATGTGTGTCAGTTAGGGTGTGGAAAGTCCC
CAGGCTCCCCAGCAGGCAGAAGTATGCAAAGCATGCATCTCAATTAGTCAGCAACCAGGTGTGGAAAGTC
CCCAGGCTCCCCAGCAGGCAGAAGTATGCAAAGCATGCATCTCAATTAGTCAGCAACCATAGTCCCGCCC
CTAACTCCGCCCATCCCGCCCCTAACTCCGCCCAGTTCCGCCCATTCTCCGCCCCATGGCTGACTAATTT
TTTTTATTTATGCAGAGGCCGAGGCCGCCTCTGCCTCTGAGCTATTCCAGAAGTAGTGAGGAGGCTTTTT
TGGAGGCCTAGGCTTTTGCAAAAAGCTCCCGGGAGCTTGTATATCCATTTTCGGATCTGATCAAGAGACA
GGATGAGGATCGTTTCGCATGATTGAACAAGATGGATTGCACGCAGGTTCTCCGGCCGCTTGGGTGGAGA
GGCTATTCGGCTATGACTGGGCACAACAGACAATCGGCTGCTCTGATGCCGCCGTGTTCCGGCTGTCAGC
GCAGGGGCGCCCGGTTCTTTTTGTCAAGACCGACCTGTCCGGTGCCCTGAATGAACTGCAGGACGAGGCA
GCGCGGCTATCGTGGCTGGCCACGACGGGCGTTCCTTGCGCAGCTGTGCTCGACGTTGTCACTGAAGCGG
GAAGGGACTGGCTGCTATTGGGCGAAGTGCCGGGGCAGGATCTCCTGTCATCTCACCTTGCTCCTGCCGA
GAAAGTATCCATCATGGCTGATGCAATGCGGCGGCTGCATACGCTTGATCCGGCTACCTGCCCATTCGAC
CACCAAGCGAAACATCGCATCGAGCGAGCACGTACTCGGATGGAAGCCGGTCTTGTCGATCAGGATGATC
TGGACGAAGAGCATCAGGGGCTCGCGCCAGCCGAACTGTTCGCCAGGCTCAAGGCGCGCATGCCCGACGG
CGAGGATCTCGTCGTGACCCATGGCGATGCCTGCTTGCCGAATATCATGGTGGAAAATGGCCGCTTTTCT
GGATTCATCGACTGTGGCCGGCTGGGTGTGGCGGACCGCTATCAGGACATAGCGTTGGCTACCCGTGATA
TTGCTGAAGAGCTTGGCGGCGAATGGGCTGACCGCTTCCTCGTGCTTTACGGTATCGCCGCTCCCGATTC
GCAGCGCATCGCCTTCTATCGCCTTCTTGACGAGTTCTTCTGAGCGGGACTCTGGGGTTCGAAATGACCG
ACCAAGCGACGCCCAACCTGCCATCACGAGATTTCGATTCCACCGCCGCCTTCTATGAAAGGTTGGGCTT
CGGAATCGTTTTCCGGGACGCCGGCTGGATGATCCTCCAGCGCGGGGATCTCATGCTGGAGTTCTTCGCC
CACCCCAACTTGTTTATTGCAGCTTATAATGGTTACAAATAAAGCAATAGCATCACAAATTTCACAAATA
AAGCATTTTTTTCACTGCATTCTAGTTGTGGTTTGTCCAAACTCATCAATGTATCTTATCATGTCTGTAT
ACCGTCGACCTCTAGCTAGAGCTTGGCGTAATCATGGTCATAGCTGTTTCCTGTGTGAAATTGTTATCCG
CTCACAATTCCACACAACATACGAGCCGGAAGCATAAAGTGTAAAGCCTGGGGTGCCTAATGAGTGAGCT
AACTCACATTAATTGCGTTGCGCTCACTGCCCGCTTTCCAGTCGGGAAACCTGTCGTGCCAGCTGCATTA
ATGAATCGGCCAACGCGCGGGGAGAGGCGGTTTGCGTATTGGGCGCTCTTCCGCTTCCTCGCTCACTGAC
TCGCTGCGCTCGGTCGTTCGGCTGCGGCGAGCGGTATCAGCTCACTCAAAGGCGGTAATACGGTTATCCA
CAGAATCAGGGGATAACGCAGGAAAGAACATGTGAGCAAAAGGCCAGCAAAAGGCCAGGAACCGTAAAAA
GGCCGCGTTGCTGGCGTTTTTCCATAGGCTCCGCCCCCCTGACGAGCATCACAAAAATCGACGCTCAAGT
CAGAGGTGGCGAAACCCGACAGGACTATAAAGATACCAGGCGTTTCCCCCTGGAAGCTCCCTCGTGCGCT
CTCCTGTTCCGACCCTGCCGCTTACCGGATACCTGTCCGCCTTTCTCCCTTCGGGAAGCGTGGCGCTTTC
TCATAGCTCACGCTGTAGGTATCTCAGTTCGGTGTAGGTCGTTCGCTCCAAGCTGGGCTGTGTGCACGAA
CCCCCCGTTCAGCCCGACCGCTGCGCCTTATCCGGTAACTATCGTCTTGAGTCCAACCCGGTAAGACACG
ACTTATCGCCACTGGCAGCAGCCACTGGTAACAGGATTAGCAGAGCGAGGTATGTAGGCGGTGCTACAGA
GTTCTTGAAGTGGTGGCCTAACTACGGCTACACTAGAAGAACAGTATTTGGTATCTGCGCTCTGCTGAAG
CCAGTTACCTTCGGAAAAAGAGTTGGTAGCTCTTGATCCGGCAAACAAACCACCGCTGGTAGCGGTTTTT
TTGTTTGCAAGCAGCAGATTACGCGCAGAAAAAAAGGATCTCAAGAAGATCCTTTGATCTTTTCTACGGG
GTCTGACGCTCAGTGGAACGAAAACTCACGTTAAGGGATTTTGGTCATGAGATTATCAAAAAGGATCTTC
ACCTAGATCCTTTTAAATTAAAAATGAAGTTTTAAATCAATCTAAAGTATATATGAGTAAACTTGGTCTG
ACAGTTACCAATGCTTAATCAGTGAGGCACCTATCTCAGCGATCTGTCTATTTCGTTCATCCATAGTTGC
CTGACTCCCCGTCGTGTAGATAACTACGATACGGGAGGGCTTACCATCTGGCCCCAGTGCTGCAATGATA
CCGCGAGACCCACGCTCACCGGCTCCAGATTTATCAGCAATAAACCAGCCAGCCGGAAGGGCCGAGCGCA
GAAGTGGTCCTGCAACTTTATCCGCCTCCATCCAGTCTATTAATTGTTGCCGGGAAGCTAGAGTAAGTAG
TTCGCCAGTTAATAGTTTGCGCAACGTTGTTGCCATTGCTACAGGCATCGTGGTGTCACGCTCGTCGTTT
GGTATGGCTTCATTCAGCTCCGGTTCCCAACGATCAAGGCGAGTTACATGATCCCCCATGTTGTGCAAAA
AAGCGGTTAGCTCCTTCGGTCCTCCGATCGTTGTCAGAAGTAAGTTGGCCGCAGTGTTATCACTCATGGT
TATGGCAGCACTGCATAATTCTCTTACTGTCATGCCATCCGTAAGATGCTTTTCTGTGACTGGTGAGTAC
TCAACCAAGTCATTCTGAGAATAGTGTATGCGGCGACCGAGTTGCTCTTGCCCGGCGTCAATACGGGATA
ATACCGCGCCACATAGCAGAACTTTAAAAGTGCTCATCATTGGAAAACGTTCTTCGGGGCGAAAACTCTC
AAGGATCTTACCGCTGTTGAGATCCAGTTCGATGTAACCCACTCGTGCACCCAACTGATCTTCAGCATCT
TTTACTTTCACCAGCGTTTCTGGGTGAGCAAAAACAGGAAGGCAAAATGCCGCAAAAAAGGGAATAAGGG
CGACACGGAAATGTTGAATACTCATACTCTTCCTTTTTCAATATTATTGAAGCATTTATCAGGGTTATTG
TCTCATGAGCGGATACATATTTGAATGTATTTAGAAAAATAAACAAATAGGGGTTCCGCGCACATTTCCC
CGAAAAGTGCCACCTGACGTC
