>Addgene plasmid #66514 | TACR1-Tango | depositor partial sequence | sequence record 113642 | TACR1
ATGGATAATGTGTTGCCTGTGGACTCAGATCTCTCACCTAATATTAGTACGAATACCAGTGAACCCAATC
AGTTCGTGCAGCCTGCTTGGCAGATCGTATTGTGGGCCGCCGCCTATACCGTTATTGTGGTGACGAGTGT
CGTTGGGAACGTGGTGGTCATGTGGATAATCCTGGCCCACAAAAGAATGCGGACGGTGACTAACTACTTT
CTCGTGAACCTGGCCTTTGCTGAGGCCAGCATGGCAGCCTTCAACACAGTCGTTAATTTTACATACGCCG
TTCATAATGAATGGTATTACGGCCTCTTCTACTGCAAGTTCCACAACTTTTTTCCAATCGCGGCAGTTTT
TGCTTCCATATACTCTATGACAGCGGTGGCTTTTGACAGGTACATGGCTATTATCCATCCTCTGCAGCCC
CGGTTGAGCGCCACAGCTACTAAAGTCGTGATCTGTGTCATATGGGTCCTGGCCCTGCTCCTGGCCTTCC
CACAGGGCTACTATAGTACCACCGAGACTATGCCTTCTCGGGTGGTGTGTATGATTGAATGGCCCGAGCA
CCCCAATAAAATTTATGAAAAAGTCTATCACATCTGTGTTACAGTTCTTATCTACTTCCTCCCACTGCTT
GTGATAGGCTACGCCTATACAGTCGTGGGCATTACGTTGTGGGCTTCTGAGATCCCCGGAGACTCCAGCG
ATAGATACCATGAACAGGTGAGCGCGAAAAGGAAGGTAGTCAAGATGATGATTGTGGTCGTTTGTACCTT
TGCTATATGCTGGCTTCCGTTCCACATTTTTTTCCTGTTGCCTTATATCAATCCTGATCTGTACCTTAAG
AAATTCATACAGCAGGTTTATCTGGCTATAATGTGGCTGGCAATGTCAAGTACAATGTATAATCCTATTA
TCTACTGCTGCCTCAATGATAGATTCCGCCTTGGCTTTAAGCACGCCTTTCGGTGTTGCCCCTTTATTTC
TGCAGGAGACTATGAGGGGCTCGAAATGAAAAGTACTAGATACCTTCAGACACAGGGAAGTGTCTATAAA
GTGTCCCGGCTCGAAACTACTATTTCTACAGTGGTGGGCGCTCATGAAGAGGAGCCTGAGGACGGGCCTA
AGGCCACGCCTTCTAGCCTGGATCTTACCAGCAATTGCTCAAGCCGCTCTGATTCAAAGACTATGACGGA
GAGCTTCAGCTTTTCTTCTAATGTTCTGTCC
