>Addgene plasmid #66514 | TACR1-Tango | addgene partial sequence | sequence record 131551 | CMV-F 5'-CGCAAATGGGCGGTAGGCGTG-3'
CTCTCTGGCTAACTAGAGAACCCACTGCTTACTGGCTTATCGAAATTAATACGACTCACTATAGGGAGAC
CCAAGCTGGCTAGCGTTTAAACTTAAGCTTGGTACCGAGCTCGGATCCACTAGTCCAGTGTGGTGGAATT
CTGCAGATATCCAGCACAGTGGCGGCCGCGCCACCATGAAGACGATCATCGCCCTGAGCTACATCTTCTG
CCTGGTATTCGCCGACTACAAGGACGATGATGACGCCAGCATCGATATGGATAATGTGTTGCCTGTGGAC
TCAGATCTCTCACCTAATATTAGTACGAATACCAGTGAACCCAATCAGTTCGTGCAGCCTGCTTGGCAGA
TCGTATTGTGGGCCGCCGCCTATACCGTTATTGTGGTGACGAGTGTCGTTGGGAACGTGGTGGTCATGTG
GATAATCCTGGCCCACAAAAGAATGCGGACGGTGACTAACTACTTTCTCGTGAACCTGGCCTTTGCTGAG
GCCAGCATGGCAGCCTTCAACACAGTCGTTAATTTTACATACGCCGTTCATAATGAATGGTATTACGGCC
TCTTCTACTGCAAGTTCCACAACTTTTTTCCAATCGCGGCAGTTTTTGCTTCCATATACTCTATGACAGC
GGTGGCTTTTGACAGGTACATGGCTATTATCCATCCTCTGCAGCCCCGGTTGAGCGCCACAGCTACTAAA
GTCGTGATCTGTGTCATATGGGTCCTGGCCCTGCTCCTGGCCTTCCCACAGGGCTACTATAGTACCACCG
AGACTATGCCTTCTCGGGTGGTGTGTATGATTGAATGGCCCGAGCACCCCAATAAAATTTATGAAAAAGT
CTATCACATCTGTGTTACAGTTCTTATCTACTTCCTCCCACTGCTTGTGATAGGCTACGCCTATACAGTC
GTGGGCATTACGTTGTGGGCTTCTGAGATCCCCGGAGACTCCAGCGATAGATACCATGAACAGGTGAGCG
CGAAAAGGAAGGTAGTCAAGATGATGATTGTGGTCGTTTGTACCTTTGCTATATGCTGGCTTCCGTTCC
