>Addgene plasmid #66514 | TACR1-Tango | addgene partial sequence | sequence record 131552 | Tet-R 5'-GGCGAGTTTACGGGTTGTTA-3'
AGCAGCTCTAATGCGCTGTTAATCACTTTACTTTTATCTAATCTTAGCTGGAAGTACAGGTTCTCACCGG
TCGATGAAGTGTCCTTGGCCAGGGAGGAGCTGGCGGTGGTGCAGGACTCATCTTGGGGACCCAGGCTGGG
TGGGGTGCGTCCACCGGTATCGATGGACAGAACATTAGAAGAAAAGCTGAAGCTCTCCGTCATAGTCTTT
GAATCAGAGCGGCTTGAGCAATTGCTGGTAAGATCCAGGCTAGAAGGCGTGGCCTTAGGCCCGTCCTCAG
GCTCCTCTTCATGAGCGCCCACCACTGTAGAAATAGTAGTTTCGAGCCGGGACACTTTATAGACACTTCC
CTGTGTCTGAAGGTATCTAGTACTTTTCATTTCGAGCCCCTCATAGTCTCCTGCAGAAATAAAGGGGCAA
CACCGAAAGGCGTGCTTAAAGCCAAGGCGGAATCTATCATTGAGGCAGCAGTAGATAATAGGATTATACA
TTGTACTTGACATTGCCAGCCACATTATAGCCAGATAAACCTGCTGTATGAATTTCTTAAGGTACAGATC
AGGATTGATATAAGGCAACAGGAAAAAAATGTGGAACGGAAGCCAGCATATAGCAAAGGTACAAACGACC
ACAATCATCATCTTGACTACCTTCCTTTTCGCGCTCACCTGTTCATGGTATCTATCGCTGGAGTCTCCGG
GGATCTCAGAAGCCCACAACGTAATGCCCACGACTGTATAGGCGTAGCCTATCACAAGCAGTGGGAGGAA
GTAGATAAGAACTGTAACACAGATGTGATAGACTTTTTCATAAATTTTATTGGGGTGCTCGGGCCATTCA
ATCATACACACCACCCGAGAAGGCATAGTCTCGGTGGTACTATAGTAGCCCTGTGGGAAGGCCAGGAGCA
GGGCCAGGACCCATATGACACAGATCACGACTTTAGTAGCTGTGGCGCTCAACCGGGGCTGCAGAGGATG
GATAATAGCCATGTACCTGTCAAAAGCCACCGCTGTCATAGAGTATATGGAAGCAAAAACTGCCGCGATT
GGAAAAAAGTTGTGGAACTTGCAGTAGAA
