[The description below was written by a language model from this plasmid's Addgene catalogue record.]
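Description:
TACR1-Tango is a mammalian expression plasmid from the PRESTO-Tango collection, a resource of G protein-coupled receptor constructs designed for parallel screening of receptor activation through a transcriptional readout. It is built on an "empty Tango" backbone of about 6.6 kb that was originally derived from pcDNA3.1(+). The plasmid is maintained at high copy in E. coli under ampicillin selection, and it carries a neomycin resistance marker that allows G418 selection in mammalian cells.

The insert is the human TACR1 gene (about 1.2 kb), which encodes the tachykinin/neurokinin 1 receptor, also known as NK1R or the substance P receptor. It is expressed from the CMV promoter with an N-terminal FLAG tag supplied by the backbone, useful for detecting receptor expression. The receptor was cloned by restriction enzymes using a 5′ NotI site. The depositor notes that a tTA (tetracycline transactivator) sequence lies downstream of the receptor, and that the site following tTA is XbaI rather than XhoI in most vectors of this series, so the 3′ site in a given plasmid should be confirmed by sequencing.

In the Tango approach, as summarised in the record, transcriptional activation follows arrestin translocation to the activated receptor: recruitment of arrestin leads to release of the receptor-linked tTA, which then drives a reporter gene in a suitable cell line. The record does not detail the linker, protease cleavage site or other modules between the receptor and tTA, nor the reporter cells. The construct is used to measure ligand-induced TACR1 activation independently of G protein coupling, and it was generated under a programme developing tools for druggable protein families.
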