Addgene plasmid #66514: TACR1-Tango
Purpose: Expression of G protein-coupled receptors for PRESTO-Tango: parallel receptorome expression and screening via transcriptional output, with transcriptional activation following arrestin translocation
Depositing lab: Bryan Roth. Publication: PRESTO-Tango as an open-source resource for interrogation of the druggable human GPCRome. Kroeze WK, Sassano MF, Huang XP, Lansu K, McCorvy JD, Giguere PM, Sciaky N, Roth BL. Nat Struct Mol Biol. 2015 May;22(5):362-9. doi: 10.1038/nsmb.3014. Epub 2015 Apr 20. PubMed 25895059.
Backbone
  Vector backbone: empty Tango
  Backbone size w/o insert (bp): 6632
  Vector type: Mammalian Expression
  Selectable markers: Neomycin (select with G418)
Growth in bacteria
  Bacterial resistance: Ampicillin, 100 μg/mL
  Growth temperature: 37°C
  Growth strain: NEB10beta
  Copy number: High Copy
Gene/Insert
  Gene/Insert name: TACR1
  Species: H. sapiens (human)
  Insert size (bp): 1221
  Entrez Gene: TACR1 (a.k.a. NK1R, NKIR, SPR, TAC1R)
  Promoter: CMV
  Tag / fusion protein: FLAG (N terminal on backbone)
  Cloning method: Restriction Enzyme; 5′ cloning site NotI (not destroyed); 3′ cloning site XhoI (unknown if destroyed)
  Sequencing primers: 5′ CMV-F; 3′ Tet-R
Terms and licenses: Academic/Nonprofit Terms; Industry Terms: Not Available to Industry
Depositor comments: Please note: Most of the PRESTO-Tango vectors do not contain the XhoI cut site downstream of the tTA sequence and instead carry an XbaI site. If you need to perform an XhoI digest we recommend sequencing with a forward primer at the C-terminus of tTA to determine which of the two sites is present. Suggested primer: 5-gagctccacttagacggcgagg-3. Original backbone was pcDNA3.1(+). These plasmids were generated as part of the Illuminating the Druggable Genome (IDG) program sponsored by the NIH Common Fund. The goal of this program is to identify, gather, and distribute information and resources for proteins that currently are not well-studied yet belong to commonly drug-targeted protein families: protein kinases, non-olfactory G-protein coupled receptors (GPCRs), and ion channels. The IDG program is designed to develop fundamental research tools for understudied proteins, elucidate their function, and disseminate the IDG-related resources and data to the greater scientific community.
How to cite: TACR1-Tango was a gift from Bryan Roth (Addgene plasmid # 66514 ; http://n2t.net/addgene:66514 ; RRID:Addgene_66514)
